>Addgene plasmid #247892 | SFB-XPF-D814-916 | addgene full sequence | sequence record 494917 | Addgene NGS Result
TAGCCCATATATGGAGTTCCGCGTTACATAACTTACGGTAAATGGCCCGCCTGGCTGACCGCCCAACGAC
CCCCGCCCATTGACGTCAATAATGACGTATGTTCCCATAGTAACGCCAATAGGGACTTTCCATTGACGTC
AATGGGTGGAGTATTTACGGTAAACTGCCCACTTGGCAGTACATCAAGTGTATCATATGCCAAGTACGCC
CCCTATTGACGTCAATGACGGTAAATGGCCCGCCTGGCATTATGCCCAGTACATGACCTTATGGGACTTT
CCTACTTGGCAGTACATCTACGTATTAGTCATCGCTATTACCATGGTGATGCGGTTTTGGCAGTACATCA
ATGGGCGTGGATAGCGGTTTGACTCACGGGGATTTCCAAGTCTCCACCCCATTGACGTCAATGGGAGTTT
GTTTTGGCACCAAAATCAACGGGACTTTCCAAAATGTCGTAACAACTCCGCCCCATTGACGCAAATGGGC
GGTAGGCGTGTACGGTGGGAGGTCTATATAAGCAGAGCTGGTTTAGTGAACCGTCAGATCCGCTAGCGCT
ACCGGACTCAGATCTCGAGGCCACCATGAAAGAAACCGCTGCTGCTAAATTCGAACGCCAGCACATGGAC
AGCGGAGCCGGCGCAGGAGCCGGCGCTGACGCGCCTGACTACAAAGACGATGACGACAAGGGAGATTACA
AGGATGACGATGACAAAGGCGCGTCGATGGACGAGAAGACCACCGGCTGGCGGGGCGGCCACGTGGTGGA
GGGCCTGGCCGGCGAGCTGGAGCAGCTGCGGGCCAGGCTGGAGCACCACCCTCAGGGCCAGCGGGAGCCC
TCCGGCGGCTGCAAGCTGGGCGGCGCGCCTGAATTCTGCAGTCGACGGTACCGCGGGCCCATCGCTCGAG
AGACAAGTTTGTACAAAAAAGCAGGCTTCATGGAGTCAGGGCAGCCGGCTCGACGGATTGCCATGGCGCC
GCTGCTGGAGTACGAGCGACAGCTGGTGCTGGAACTGCTCGACACTGACGGGCTAGTAGTGTGCGCCCGC
GGGCTCGGCGCGGACCGGCTCCTCTACCACTTTCTCCAGCTGCACTGCCACCCAGCCTGCCTGGTGCTGG
TGCTCAACACGCAGCCGGCCGAGGAGGAGTATTTTATCAATCAGCTGAAGATAGAAGGAGTTGAACACCT
CCCTCGCCGTGTAACAAATGAAATCACAAGCAACAGTCGCTATGAAGTTTACACACAAGGTGGTGTTATA
TTTGCGACAAGTAGGATACTTGTGGTTGACTTCTTGACTGATAGAATACCTTCAGATTTAATTACTGGCA
TCTTGGTGTATAGAGCCCACAGAATAATCGAGTCTTGTCAAGAAGCATTCATCTTGCGCCTCTTTCGCCA
GAAAAACAAACGTGGTTTTATTAAAGCTTTCACAGACAATGCTGTTGCCTTTGATACTGGTTTTTGTCAT
GTGGAAAGAGTGATGAGAAATCTTTTTGTGAGGAAACTGTATCTGTGGCCAAGGTTCCATGTAGCAGTAA
ACTCATTTTTAGAACAGCACAAACCTGAAGTTGTAGAAATCCATGTTTCTATGACACCTACCATGCTTGC
TATACAGACTGCTATACTGGACATTTTAAATGCATGTCTAAAGGAACTAAAATGCCATAACCCATCGCTT
GAAGTGGAAGATTTATCTTTAGAAAATGCTATTGGAAAACCTTTTGACAAGACAATCCGCCATTATCTGG
ATCCTTTGTGGCACCAGCTTGGAGCCAAGACTAAATCCTTAGTTCAGGATTTGAAGATATTACGAACTTT
GCTGCAGTATCTCTCTCAGTATGATTGTGTCACATTTCTTAATCTTCTGGAATCTCTGAGAGCAACGGAA
AAAGCTTTTGGTCAGAATTCAGGTTGGCTGTTTCTTGACTCCAGCACCTCGATGTTTATAAATGCTCGAG
CAAGGGTTTATCATCTTCCAGATGCCAAAATGAGTAAAAAAGAAAAAATATCTGAAAAAATGGAAATTAA
AGAAGGGGAAGAAACAAAAAAGGAACTGGTCCTAGAAAGCAACCCAAAGTGGGAGGCACTGACTGAAGTA
TTAAAAGAAATTGAGGCAGAAAATAAGGAGAGTGAAGCTCTTGGTGGTCCAGGTCAAGTACTGATTTGTG
CAAGTGATGACCGAACATGTTCCCAGCTGAGAGACTATATCACTCTTGGAGCGGAGGCCTTCTTATTGAG
GCTCTACAGGAAAACCTTTGAGAAGGATAGCAAAGCTGAAGAAGTCTGGATGAAATTTAGGAAGGAAGAC
AGTTCAAAGAGAATTAGGAAATCTCACAAAAGACCTAAAGACCCCCAAAACAAAGAACGGGCTTCTACCA
AAGAAAGAACCCTCAAAAAGAAAAAACGGAAGTTGACCTTAACTCAAATGGTAGGAAAACCTGAAGAACT
GGAAGAGGAAGGAGATGTCGAGGAAGGATATCGTCGAGAAATAAGCAGTAGCCCAGAAAGCTGCCCGGAA
GAAATTAAGCATGAAGAATTTGATGTAAATTTGTCATCGGATGCTGCTTTCGGAATCCTGAAAGAACCCC
TCACTATCATCCATCCGCTTCTGGGTTGCAGCGACCCCTATGCTCTGACAAGGGTACTACATGAAGTGGA
GCCAAGATACGTGGTTCTTTATGACGCAGAGCTAACCTTTGTTCGGCAGCTTGAAATTTACAGGGCGAGT
AGGCCTGGGAAACCTCTGAGGGTTTACTTTCTTATATACGGAGGTTCAACTGAGGAACAACGCTATCTCA
CTGCTTTGCGGAAAGAAAAGGAAGCTTTTGAAAAACTCATAAGGGAAAAAGCAAGCATGGTTGTCCCTGA
AGAAAGAGAAGGCAGAGATGAAACAAACTTAGACCTAGTAAGAGGCACAGCATCTGCAGATGTTTCCACT
GACACTCGGAAAGCCGGTGGCCAGGAACAGAATGGTACACAGCAAAGCATAGTTGTGGATATGCGTGAAT
TTCGAAGTGAGCTTCCATCTCTGATCCATCGTCGGGGCATTGACATTGAACCCGTGACTTTAGAGGTTGG
AGATTACATCCTCACTCCAGAAATGTGCGTGGAGCGCAAGAGTATCAGTGATTTAATCGGCTCTTTAAAT
AACGGCCGCCTCTACAGCCAGTGCATCTCCATGTCCCGCTACTACAAGCGTCCCGTGCTTCTGATTGAGT
TTGACCCTAGCAAGCCTTTCTCTCTCACTTCCCGAGGTGCCTTGTTTCAGGAGATCTCCAGCAATGACAT
TAGTTCCAAACTCACTCTTCTTACACTTCACTTCCCCAGACTACGGATTCTCTGGTGCCCCTCTCCTCAT
GCAACGGCGGAGTTGTTTTGACACCCAGCTTTCTTGTACAAAGTGGCTCGAGCAGGGATCCGCCCCTCTC
CCTCCCCCCCCCCTAACGTTACTGGCCGAAGCCGCTTGGAATAAGGCCGGTGTGCGTTTGTCTATATGTT
ATTTTCCACCATATTGCCGTCTTTTGGCAATGTGAGGGCCCGGAAACCTGGCCCTGTCTTCTTGACGAGC
ATTCCTAGGGGTCTTTCCCCTCTCGCCAAAGGAATGCAAGGTCTGTTGAATGTCGTGAAGGAAGCGTAGG
AATTCGCCAGCACAGTGGTCGACCCTGTGGAATGTGTGTCAGTTAGGGTGTGGAAAGTCCCCAGGCTCCC
CAGCAGGCAGAAGTATGCAAAGCATGCATCTCAATTAGTCAGCAACCAGGTGTGGAAAGTCCCCAGGCTC
CCCAGCAGGCAGAAGTATGCAAAGCATGCATCTCAATTAGTCAGCAACCATAGTCCCGCCCCTAACTCCG
CCCATCCCGCCCCTAACTCCGCCCAGTTCCGCCCATTCTCCGCCCCATGGCTGACTAATTTTTTTTATTT
ATGCAGAGGCCGAGGCCGCCTCGGCCTCTGAGCTATTCCAGAAGTAGTGAGGAGGCTTTTTTGGAGGCCT
AGGCTTTTGCAAAAAGCTTACCATGACCGAGTACAAGCCCACGGTGCGCCTCGCCACCCGCGACGACGTC
CCCAGGGCCGTACGCACCCTCGCCGCCGCGTTCGCCGACTACCCCGCCACGCGCCACACCGTCGATCCGG
ACCGCCACATCGAGCGGGTCACCGAGCTGCAAGAACTCTTCCTCACGCGCGTCGGGCTCGACATCGGCAA
GGTGTGGGTCGCGGACGACGGCGCCGCGGTGGCGGTCTGGACCACGCCGGAGAGCGTCGAAGCGGGGGCG
GTGTTCGCCGAGATCGGCCCGCGCATGGCCGAGTTGAGCGGTTCCCGGCTGGCCGCGCAGCAACAGATGG
AAGGCCTCCTGGCGCCGCACCGGCCCAAGGAGCCCGCGTGGTTCCTGGCCACCGTCGGCGTCTCGCCCGA
CCACCAGGGCAAGGGTCTGGGCAGCGCCGTCGTGCTCCCCGGAGTGGAGGCGGCCGAGCGCGCCGGGGTG
CCCGCCTTCCTGGAGACCTCCGCGCCCCGCAACCTCCCCTTCTACGAGCGGCTCGGCTTCACCGTCACCG
CCGACGTCGAGGTGCCCGAAGGACCGCGCACCTGGTGCATGACCCGCAAGCCCGGTGCCTGACGCCCGCC
CCACGACCCGCAGCGCCCGACCGAAAGGAGCGCACGACCCCATGCATCGATAAAATAAAAGATTTTATTT
AGTCTCCAGAAAAAGGGGGGAATGAAAGACCCCACCTGTAGGTTTGGCAAGCTAGCTTAAGTAACGCCAT
TTTGCAAGGCATGGAAAAATACATAACTGAGAATAGAGAAGTTCAGATCAAGGTCAGGAACAGATGGAAC
AGCTGAATATGGGCCAAACAGGATATCTGTGGTAAGCAGTTCCTGCCCCGGCTCAGGGCCAAGAACAGAT
GGAACAGCTGAATATGGGCCAAACAGGATATCTGTGGTAAGCAGTTCCTGCCCCGGCTCAGGGCCAAGAA
CAGATGGTCCCCAGATGCGGTCCAGCCCTCAGCAGTTTCTAGAGAACCATCAGATGTTTCCAGGGTGCCC
CAAGGACCTGAAATGACCCTGTGCCTTATTTGAACTAACCAATCAGTTCGCTTCTCGCTTCTGTTCGCGC
GCTTCTGCTCCCCGAGCTCAATAAAAGAGCCCACAACCCCTCACTCGGGGCGCCAGTCCTCCGATTGACT
GAGTCGCCCGGGTACCCGTGTATCCAATAAACCCTCTTGCAGTTGCATCCGACTTGTGGTCTCGCTGTTC
CTTGGGAGGGTCTCCTCTGAGTGATTGACTACCCGTCAGCGGGGGTCTTTCACATGCAGCATGTATCAAA
ATTAATTTGGTTTTTTTTCTTAAGTATTTACATTAAATGGCCATAGTTGCATTAATGAATCGGCCAACGC
GCGGGGAGAGGCGGTTTGCGTATTGGGCGCTCTTCCGCTTCCTCGCTCACTGACTCGCTGCGCTCGGTCG
TTCGGCTGCGGCGAGCGGTATCAGCTCACTCAAAGGCGGTAATACGGTTATCCACAGAATCAGGGGATAA
CGCAGGAAAGAACATGTGAGCAAAAGGCCAGCAAAAGGCCAGGAACCGTAAAAAGGCCGCGTTGCTGGCG
TTTTTCCATAGGCTCCGCCCCCCTGACGAGCATCACAAAAATCGACGCTCAAGTCAGAGGTGGCGAAACC
CGACAGGACTATAAAGATACCAGGCGTTTCCCCCTGGAAGCTCCCTCGTGCGCTCTCCTGTTCCGACCCT
GCCGCTTACCGGATACCTGTCCGCCTTTCTCCCTTCGGGAAGCGTGGCGCTTTCTCATAGCTCACGCTGT
AGGTATCTCAGTTCGGTGTAGGTCGTTCGCTCCAAGCTGGGCTGTGTGCACGAACCCCCCGTTCAGCCCG
ACCGCTGCGCCTTATCCGGTAACTATCGTCTTGAGTCCAACCCGGTAAGACACGACTTATCGCCACTGGC
AGCAGCCACTGGTAACAGGATTAGCAGAGCGAGGTATGTAGGCGGTGCTACAGAGTTCTTGAAGTGGTGG
CCTAACTACGGCTACACTAGAAGAACAGTATTTGGTATCTGCGCTCTGCTGAAGCCAGTTACCTTCGGAA
AAAGAGTTGGTAGCTCTTGATCCGGCAAACAAACCACCGCTGGTAGCGGTGGTTTTTTTGTTTGCAAGCA
GCAGATTACGCGCAGAAAAAAAGGATCTCAAGAAGATCCTTTGATCTTTTCTACGGGGTCTGACGCTCAG
TGGAACGAAAACTCACGTTAAGGGATTTTGGTCATGAGATTATCAAAAAGGATCTTCACCTAGATCCTTT
TGCGGCCGCAAATCAATCTAAAGTATATATGAGTAAACTTGGTCTGACAGTTACCAATGCTTAATCAGTG
AGGCACCTATCTCAGCGATCTGTCTATTTCGTTCATCCATAGTTGCCTGACTCCCCGTCGTGTAGATAAC
TACGATACGGGAGGGCTTACCATCTGGCCCCAGTGCTGCAATGATACCGCGAGACCCACGCTCACCGGCT
CCAGATTTATCAGCAATAAACCAGCCAGCCGGAAGGGCCGAGCGCAGAAGTGGTCCTGCAACTTTATCCG
CCTCCATCCAGTCTATTAATTGTTGCCGGGAAGCTAGAGTAAGTAGTTCGCCAGTTAATAGTTTGCGCAA
CGTTGTTGCCATTGCTACAGGCATCGTGGTGTCACGCTCGTCGTTTGGTATGGCTTCATTCAGCTCCGGT
TCCCAACGATCAAGGCGAGTTACATGATCCCCCATGTTGTGCAAAAAAGCGGTTAGCTCCTTCGGTCCTC
CGATCGTTGTCAGAAGTAAGTTGGCCGCAGTGTTATCACTCATGGTTATGGCAGCACTGCATAATTCTCT
TACTGTCATGCCATCCGTAAGATGCTTTTCTGTGACTGGTGAGTACTCAACCAAGTCATTCTGAGAATAG
TGTATGCGGCGACCGAGTTGCTCTTGCCCGGCGTCAATACGGGATAATACCGCGCCACATAGCAGAACTT
TAAAAGTGCTCATCATTGGAAAACGTTCTTCGGGGCGAAAACTCTCAAGGATCTTACCGCTGTTGAGATC
CAGTTCGATGTAACCCACTCGTGCACCCAACTGATCTTCAGCATCTTTTACTTTCACCAGCGTTTCTGGG
TGAGCAAAAACAGGAAGGCAAAATGCCGCAAAAAAGGGAATAAGGGCGACACGGAAATGTTGAATACTCA
TACTCTTCCTTTTTCAATATTATTGAAGCATTTATCAGGGTTATTGTCTCATGAGCGGATACATATTTGA
ATGTATTTAGAAAAATAAACAAATAGGGGTTCCGCGCACATTTCCCCGAAAAGTGCCACCTGCAGCCTGA
ATATGGGCCAAACAGGATATCTGTGGTAAGCAGTTCCTGCCCCGGCTCAGGGCCAAGAACAGATGGAACA
GCTGAATATGGGCCAAACAGGATATCTGTGGTAAGCAGTTCCTGCCCCGGCTCAGGGCCAAGAACAGATG
GTCCCCAGATGCGGTCCAGCCCTCAGCAGTTTCTAGAGAACCATCAGATGTTTCCAGGGTGCCCCAAGGA
CCTGAAATGACCCTGTGCCTTATTTGAACTAACCAATCAGTTCGCTTCTCGCTTCTGTTCGCGCGCTTCT
GCTCCCCGAGCTCAATAAAAGAGCCCACAACCCCTCACTCGGGGCGCCAGTCCTCCGATTGACTGAGTCG
CCCGGGTACCCGTGTATCCAATAAACCCTCTTGCAGTTGCATCCGACTTGTGGTCTCGCTGTTCCTTGGG
AGGGTCTCCTCTGAGTGATTGACTACCCGTCAGCGGGGGTCTTTCATTTGGGGGCTCGTCCGGGATCGGG
AGACCCCTGCCCAGGGACCACCGACCCACCACCGGGAGGCAAGCTGGCCAGCAACTTATCTGTGTCTGTC
CGATTGTCTAGTGTCTATGACTGATTTTATGCGCCTGCGTCGGTACTAGTTAGCTAACTAGCTCTGTATC
TGGCGGACCCGTGGTGGAACTGACGAGTTCTGAACACCCGGCCGCAACCCTGGGAGACGTCCCAGGGACT
TTGGGGGCCGTTTTTGTGGCCCGACCTGAGGAAGGGAGTCGATGTGGAATCCGACCCCGTCAGGATATGT
GGTTCTGGTAGGAGACGAGAACCTAAAACAGTTCCCGCCTCCGTCTGAATTTTTGCTTTCGGTTTGGAAC
CGAAGCCGCGCGTCTTGTCTGCTGCAGCGCTGCAGCATCGTTCTGTGTTGTCTCTGTCTGACTGTGTTTC
TGTATTTGTCTGAAAATTAGGGCCAGACTGTTACCACTCCCTTAAGTTTGACCTTAGGTCACTGGAAAGA
TGTCGAGCGGATCGCTCACAACCAGTCGGTAGATGTCAAGAAGAGACGTTGGGTTACCTTCTGCTCTGCA
GAATGGCCAACCTTTAACGTCGGATGGCCGCGAGACGGCACCTTTAACCGAGACCTCATCACCCAGGTTA
AGATCAAGGTCTTTTCACCTGGCCCGCATGGACACCCAGACCAGGTCCCCTACATCGTGACCTGGGAAGC
CTTGGCTTTTGACCCCCCTCCCTGGGTCAAGCCCTTTGTACACCCTAAGCCTCCGCCTCCTCTTCCTCCA
TCCGCCCCGTCTCTCCCCCTTGAACCTCCTCGTTCGACCCCGCCTCGATCCTCCCTTTATCCAGCCCTCA
CTCCTTCTCTAGGCGCCGGCCGGATCCCAGTGTGGTGGTACTAATAGTAATCAATTACGGGGTCATTAGT
TCA
Features (pLannotate 1.2.2; 23 found; start..end, strand, type, name):
     22..325     +  enhancer       CMV enhancer: human cytomegalovirus immediate early enhancer
    326..529     +  promoter       CMV promoter: human cytomegalovirus (CMV) immediate early promoter
    552..579     +  misc_feature   MCS (fragment): multiple cloning site
    589..633     +  CDS            S-Tag: affinity and epitope tag derived from pancreatic ribonuclease A
    682..710     +  CDS            3xFLAG (fragment): three tandem FLAG® epitope tags
    727..840     +  CDS            SBP: streptavidin-binding peptide selected from a peptide library; binds streptavidin with nanomolar affinity (Keefe et al., 2001)
    871..900     +  misc_feature   MCS (fragment): multiple cloning site
    913..937     +  protein_bind   attB1: mutant version of attB; recombination site for the Gateway® BP reaction BP Clonase™
    940..3378    +  CDS            ERCC4 (fragment): XPF_HUMAN - Also known as ERCC11, XPF. Experimental evidence at protein level: Swiss-Prot protein existence level 1. Catalytic component of a structure-specific DNA repair endonuclease responsible for the 5-prime incision during DNA repair. Involved in homologous recombination that assists in removing interstrand cross-link. From Homo sapiens (Human).
   3386..3406    -  protein_bind   attB2: mutant version of attB; core recombination site for the Gateway® BP reaction BP Clonase™
   3423..3635    +  misc_feature   IRES (fragment): internal ribosome entry site (IRES) of the encephalomyocarditis virus (EMCV)
   3674..4003    +  promoter       SV40 promoter: SV40 enhancer and early promoter
   4013..4612    +  CDS            PuroR: puromycin N-acetyltransferase; pac from Streptomyces alboniger; confers resistance to puromycin
   4711..4832    +  LTR            3' LTR (ΔU3) (fragment): self-inactivating 3' long terminal repeat (LTR) from Moloney murine leukemia virus
   4833..5302    +  LTR            LTR: long terminal repeat from Moloney murine leukemia virus
   5368..5420    -  CDS            lacI (fragment): lac repressor; lacI; The lac repressor binds to the lac operator to inhibit transcription in E. coli. This inhibition can be relieved by adding lactose or isopropyl-β-D-thiogalactopyranoside (IPTG).
   5603..6191    -  rep_origin     ori: high-copy-number ColE1/pMB1/pBR322/pUC origin of replication
   6351..7211    -  CDS            AmpR: β-lactamase; bla; confers resistance to ampicillin, carbenicillin, and related antibiotics
   7212..7316    -  promoter       AmpR promoter: bla
   7347..7816    +  LTR            LTR: long terminal repeat from Moloney murine leukemia virus
   7940..8214    +  misc_feature   MESV Ψ (fragment): packaging signal of murine embryonic stem cell virus
   8281..8697    +  CDS            gag (truncated): truncated Moloney murine leukemia virus (MMLV) gag gene lacking the start codon
   8722..8753    +  enhancer       CMV enhancer (fragment): human cytomegalovirus immediate early enhancer
