[The description below was written by a language model from this plasmid's Addgene catalogue record and pLannotate feature annotations shown in this document.]
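Description:
SFB-XPF-D814-916 is a mammalian expression plasmid built on the pMH-SFB-N backbone that produces a C-terminally truncated form of human XPF (ERCC4), the catalytic subunit of the XPF-ERCC1 structure-specific DNA repair endonuclease, with residues 814–916 deleted. It is maintained in E. coli through a high-copy ColE1/pUC-type origin and an ampicillin resistance gene (β-lactamase with its own promoter). The XPF coding sequence was introduced by Gateway recombination and sits between attB1 and attB2 sites.

Expression is driven by the CMV immediate early enhancer and promoter. Upstream of attB1, the backbone supplies an N-terminal triple tag, SFB, made up of the S-tag, a FLAG epitope and the streptavidin-binding peptide. This allows detection by FLAG or S-protein reagents and sequential affinity purification on streptavidin and S-protein matrices. Downstream of the insert, the annotation shows a fragment of the EMCV IRES followed by an SV40 early promoter driving puromycin N-acetyltransferase, which permits puromycin selection of transfected or stably expressing cells. The backbone also carries Moloney murine leukemia virus-derived elements: LTRs, a packaging signal (annotated as an MESV Ψ fragment) and a truncated gag. These indicate a retroviral vector ancestry, although the record lists the plasmid only as a mammalian expression vector and does not state that it is used for virus production.

The associated work concerns SLX4IP, SLX4 and XPF-ERCC1 in interstrand crosslink repair. A tagged deletion mutant of this kind suits pulldown and domain-mapping experiments testing which regions of XPF are needed for partner binding, but the record does not state the specific function of the deleted region.
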