Addgene plasmid #247892: SFB-XPF-D814-916
Purpose: Mammalian expression construct for N-terminal S protein-Flag-Streptavidin binding peptide (SFB)-tagged XPF D814-916
Depositing lab: Junjie Chen & Huimin Zhang. Depositing organization: University of Texas MD Anderson Cancer Center. Publication: SLX4IP acts with SLX4 and XPF-ERCC1 to promote interstrand crosslink repair. Zhang H, Chen Z, Ye Y, Ye Z, Cao D, Xiong Y, Srivastava M, Feng X, Tang M, Wang C, Tainer JA, Chen J. Nucleic Acids Res. 2019 Nov 4;47(19):10181-10201. doi: 10.1093/nar/gkz769. PubMed 31495888.
Backbone
  Vector backbone: pMH-SFB-N
  Vector type: Mammalian Expression
Growth in bacteria
  Bacterial resistance: Ampicillin, 100 μg/mL
  Growth temperature: 37°C
  Growth strain: DH5alpha
  Copy number: High Copy
Gene/Insert
  Gene/Insert name: XPF
  Species: H. sapiens (human)
  Mutation: deletion of amino acid 814-916
  Entrez Gene: ERCC4 (a.k.a. ERCC11, FANCQ, RAD1, XFEPS, XPF)
  Tag / fusion protein: S protein-Flag-Streptavidin binding peptide (SFB) (N terminal on backbone)
  Cloning method: Gateway Cloning
Terms and licenses: Academic/Nonprofit Terms; Industry Terms: Not Available to Industry
How to cite: SFB-XPF-D814-916 was a gift from Junjie Chen & Huimin Zhang (Addgene plasmid # 247892 ; http://n2t.net/addgene:247892 ; RRID:Addgene_247892)
